Addgene plasmid #108536: pAJM.884
Purpose: AcuRAM + PAcu-YFP Reporter. Acr sensor for use in non-Marionette strain.
Depositing lab: Christopher Voigt. Depositing organization: Massachusetts Institute of Technology. Publication: Escherichia coli "Marionette" strains with 12 highly optimized small-molecule sensors. Meyer AJ, Segall-Shapiro TH, Glassey E, Zhang J, Voigt CA. Nat Chem Biol. 2018 Nov 26. pii: 10.1038/s41589-018-0168-3. doi: 10.1038/s41589-018-0168-3. PubMed 30478458.
Backbone
  Vector backbone: p15A-Kan
  Vector type: Bacterial Expression
Growth in bacteria
  Bacterial resistance: Kanamycin, 50 μg/mL
  Growth temperature: 37°C
  Growth strain: NEB Stable
  Copy number: Low Copy
Gene/Insert
  Gene/Insert name: AcuRAM + PAcu-YFP
  Species: Synthetic
  Mutation: AcuR: E80K R154H L202M
  Cloning method: Gibson Cloning
Terms and licenses: Academic/Nonprofit Terms; Industry Terms: Not Available to Industry
Depositor comments: Please visit https://www.biorxiv.org/content/early/2018/04/10/285866 for bioRxiv preprint.
How to cite: pAJM.884 was a gift from Christopher Voigt (Addgene plasmid # 108536 ; http://n2t.net/addgene:108536 ; RRID:Addgene_108536)
