[The description below was written by a language model from this plasmid's Addgene catalogue record and pLannotate feature annotations shown in this document.]
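Description:
pAJM.884 is a small (about 3.9 kb) bacterial expression plasmid built on a p15A-Kan backbone. It carries a self-contained small-molecule sensor from the E. coli "Marionette" sensor collection. The plasmid replicates from the p15A origin, which the repository lists as low copy and which is compatible with ColE1-type plasmids. Selection is with kanamycin through an aminoglycoside phosphotransferase (KanR) gene. The annotation also picks up short fragments resembling a tet promoter, TcR, RSF ori and bom. These appear to be backbone remnants or partial sequence matches rather than functional elements.

The synthetic insert, assembled by Gibson cloning, has two parts. The first is the regulator AcuR, a transcriptional repressor originally from Rhodobacter sphaeroides. It is present here as the optimized "AM" variant carrying the E80K, R154H and L202M substitutions, and the annotation places a lacIq-type constitutive promoter fragment directly upstream of it. The second is the reporter, a YFP coding sequence (annotated as EYFP) under the AcuR-controlled PAcu promoter. The PAcu promoter is named in the catalogue entry but is not itself annotated in the feature table. A hammerhead ribozyme from the tobacco ringspot virus satellite RNA lies upstream of YFP. Ribozymes in this position are commonly used as insulators that cleave off the variable 5' leader, so that reporter translation does not depend on promoter context.

The record describes the plasmid as an "Acr" sensor. In such a design the repressor holds PAcu off until the inducer relieves repression, giving a fluorescent readout. Because the plasmid supplies both regulator and reporter, it is intended for strains that lack the chromosomally integrated Marionette regulators.
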