Features (pLannotate 1.2.2; 11 found; start..end, strand, type, name):
      1..50      +  misc_RNA       sTRSV HHRz: hammerhead ribozyme from the tobacco ringspot virus satellite RNA (Khvorova et al., 2003)
    100..819     +  CDS            EYFP: enhanced YFP mammalian codon-optimized
    893..966     +  promoter       lacIq promoter (fragment): lacI (mutant); In the lacIq allele, a single base change in the promoter boosts expression of the lacI gene about 10-fold.
    967..1623    +  CDS            acuR: ACUR_RHOS4 - Experimental evidence at protein level: Swiss-Prot protein existence level 1. A transcriptional repressor for its operon. Probably binds to 2 operator sequences in the promoter. From Rhodobacter sphaeroides (strain ATCC 17023 / DSM 158 / JCM 6121 / NBRC 12203 / NCIMB 8253 / ATH 2.4.1.) (Cereibacter sphaeroides).
   1731..1749    -  promoter       tet promoter (fragment): E. coli promoter for tetracycline efflux protein gene
   1759..1879    +  CDS            TcR (fragment): tetracycline efflux protein; tet; confers resistance to tetracycline
   1898..1920    -  rep_origin     RSF ori (fragment): Plasmids containing the RSF 1030 origin of replication can be propagated in E. coli cells that contain additional plasmids with compatible origins.
   1937..1963    +  misc_feature   bom (fragment): basis of mobility region from pBR322
   2062..2117    -  rep_origin     RSF ori (fragment): Plasmids containing the RSF 1030 origin of replication can be propagated in E. coli cells that contain additional plasmids with compatible origins.
   2205..2750    -  rep_origin     p15A ori: Plasmids containing the medium-copy-number p15A origin of replication can be propagated in E. coli cells that contain a second plasmid with the ColE1 origin.
   2839..3654    -  CDS            KanR: aminoglycoside phosphotransferase; aph(3')-Ia; confers resistance to kanamycin in bacteria or G418 (Geneticin®) in eukaryotes
>Addgene plasmid #108536 | pAJM.884 | addgene full sequence | sequence record 210301 | Addgene NGS Result
CTGTCACCGGATGTGCTTTCCGGTCTGATGAGTCCGTGAGGACGAAACAGCCTCTACAAATAATTTTGTT
TAATACTAGAGAAAGAGGGGAAATACTAGATGGTGAGCAAGGGCGAGGAGCTGTTCACCGGGGTGGTGCC
CATCCTGGTCGAGCTGGACGGCGACGTAAACGGCCACAAGTTCAGCGTGTCCGGCGAGGGCGAGGGCGAT
GCCACCTACGGCAAGCTGACCCTGAAGTTCATCTGCACCACAGGCAAGCTGCCCGTGCCCTGGCCCACCC
TCGTGACCACCTTCGGCTACGGCCTGCAATGCTTCGCCCGCTACCCCGACCACATGAAGCTGCACGACTT
CTTCAAGTCCGCCATGCCCGAAGGCTACGTCCAGGAGCGCACCATCTTCTTCAAGGACGACGGCAACTAC
AAGACCCGCGCCGAGGTGAAGTTCGAGGGCGACACCCTGGTGAACCGCATCGAGCTGAAGGGCATCGACT
TCAAGGAGGACGGCAACATCCTGGGGCACAAGCTGGAGTACAACTACAACAGCCACAACGTCTATATCAT
GGCCGACAAGCAGAAGAACGGCATCAAGGTGAACTTCAAGATCCGCCACAACATCGAGGACGGCAGCGTG
CAGCTCGCCGACCACTACCAGCAGAACACCCCAATCGGCGACGGCCCCGTGCTGCTGCCCGACAACCACT
ACCTTAGCTACCAGTCCGCCCTGAGCAAAGACCCCAACGAGAAGCGCGATCACATGGTCCTGCTGGAGTT
CGTGACCGCCGCCGGGATCACTCTCGGCATGGACGAGCTGTACAAGTAACTCGGTACCAAATTCCAGAAA
AGAGGCCTCCCGAAAGGGGGGCCTTTTTTCGTTTTGGTCCAATGGCGGCGCGCCATCGAATGGTGCAAAA
CCTTTCGCGGTATGGCATGATAGCGCCCGGAAGAGAGTCAATTCAGGGAGGTGAATATGCCGCTGACCGA
CACCCCGCCGTCTGTTCCGCAGAAACCGCGTCGTGGTCGTCCGCGTGGTGCTCCGGACGCTTCTCTTGCT
CACCAGTCTCTGATCCGTGCTGGTCTGGAACACCTGACCGAAAAAGGTTACTCTTCGGTTGGTGTTGACG
AAATCCTGAAAGCTGCTCGTGTTCCGAAAGGTTCTTTCTACCACTACTTCCGTAACAAAGCTGACTTCGG
TCTGGCTCTGATCAAAGCTTACGACACCTACTTCGCTCGTCTCCTCGACCAGGCGTTCCTGGACGGTTCG
CTGGCTCCGCTGGCTCGTCTGCGTCTGTTCACCCGTATGGCTGAAGAAGGTATGGCTCGTCACGGTTTCC
GTCGTGGTTGCCTGGTTGGTAACCTGGGTCAGGAAATGGGCGCTCTGCCGGACGACTTCCGTGCTGCTCT
GATCGGTGTTCTGGAAACCTGGCAACATCGTACCGCTCAGCTGTTCCGTGAAGCTCAGGCTTGCGGTGAA
CTGTCTGCTGACCATGACCCGGACGCTCTGGCTGAAGCTTTCTGGATCGGATGGGAAGGTGCTATCCTGC
GTGCTAAACTGGAACTGCGTCCGGACCCGATGCACTCTTTCACCCGTACCTTCGGTCGTCACTTCGTTAC
CCGTACCCAGGAATAATGATAAGGATCCTAATTGGTAACGAATCAGACAATTGACGGCTCGAGGGAGTAG
CATAGGGTTTGCAGAATCCCTGCTTCGTCCATTTGACAGGCACATTATGCATCGATGATAAGCTGTCAAA
CATGAGCAGATCCTCTACGCCGGACGCATCGTGGCCGGCATCACCGGCGCCACAGGTGCGGTTGCTGGCG
CCTATATCGCCGACATCACCGATGGGGAAGATCGGGCTCGCCACTTCGGGCTCATGAGCAAATATTTTAT
CTGAGGTGCTTCCTCGCTCACTGACTCGCTGCACGAGGCAGACCTCAGCGCTAGCGGAGTGTATACTGGC
TTACTATGTTGGCACTGATGAGGGTGTCAGTGAAGTGCTTCATGTGGCAGGAGAAAAAAGGCTGCACCGG
TGCGTCAGCAGAATATGTGATACAGGATATATTCCGCTTCCTCGCTCACTGACTCGCTACGCTCGGTCGT
TCGACTGCGGCGAGCGGAAATGGCTTACGAACGGGGCGGAGATTTCCTGGAAGATGCCAGGAAGATACTT
AACAGGGAAGTGAGAGGGCCGCGGCAAAGCCGTTTTTCCATAGGCTCCGCCCCCCTGACAAGCATCACGA
AATCTGACGCTCAAATCAGTGGTGGCGAAACCCGACAGGACTATAAAGATACCAGGCGTTTCCCCCTGGC
GGCTCCCTCGTGCGCTCTCCTGTTCCTGCCTTTCGGTTTACCGGTGTCATTCCGCTGTTATGGCCGCGTT
TGTCTCATTCCACGCCTGACACTCAGTTCCGGGTAGGCAGTTCGCTCCAAGCTGGACTGTATGCACGAAC
CCCCCGTTCAGTCCGACCGCTGCGCCTTATCCGGTAACTATCGTCTTGAGTCCAACCCGGAAAGACATGC
AAAAGCACCACTGGCAGCAGCCACTGGTAATTGATTTAGAGGAGTTAGTCTTGAAGTCATGCGCCGGTTA
AGGCTAAACTGAAAGGACAAGTTTTGGTGACTGCGCTCCTCCAAGCCAGTTACCTCGGTTCAAAGAGTTG
GTAGCTCAGAGAACCTTCGAAAAACCGCCCTGCAAGGCGGTTTTTTCGTTTTCAGAGCAAGAGATTACGC
GCAGACCAAAACGATCTCAAGAAGATCATCTTATTAAGGGGTCTGACGCTCAGTGGAACGAAAAATCAAT
CTAAAGTATATATGAGTAAACTTGGTCTGACAGTTACCTTAGAAAAACTCATCGAGCATCAAATGAAACT
GCAATTTATTCATATCAGGATTATCAATACCATATTTTTGAAAAAGCCGTTTCTGTAATGAAGGAGAAAA
CTCACCGAGGCAGTTCCATAGGATGGCAAGATCCTGGTATCGGTCTGCGATTCCGACTCGTCCAACATCA
ATACAACCTATTAATTTCCCCTCGTCAAAAATAAGGTTATCAAGTGAGAAATCACCATGAGTGACGACTG
AATCCGGTGAGAATGGCAAAAGCTTATGCATTTCTTTCCAGACTTGTTCAACAGGCCAGCCATTACGCTC
GTCATCAAAATCACTCGCATCAACCAAACCGTTATTCATTCGTGATTGCGCCTGAGCGAGACGAAATACG
CGATCGCTGTTAAAAGGACAATTACAAACAGGAATCGAATGCAACCGGCGCAGGAACACTGCCAGCGCAT
CAACAATATTTTCACCTGAATCAGGATATTCTTCTAATACCTGGAATGCTGTTTTCCCGGGGATCGCAGT
GGTGAGTAACCATGCATCATCAGGAGTACGGATAAAATGCTTGATGGTCGGAAGAGGCATAAATTCCGTC
AGCCAGTTTAGTCTGACCATCTCATCTGTAACATCATTGGCAACGCTACCTTTGCCATGTTTCAGAAACA
ACTCTGGCGCATCGGGCTTCCCATACAATCGATAGATTGTCGCACCTGATTGCCCGACATTATCGCGAGC
CCATTTATACCCATATAAATCAGCATCCATGTTGGAATTTAATCGCGGCCTGGAGCAAGACGTTTCCCGT
TGAATATGGCTCATAACACCCCTTGTATTACTGTTTATGTAAGCAGACAGTTTTATTGTTCATGATGATA
TATTTTTATCTTGTGCAATGTACATCAGAGATTTTGAGACACAACCAATTATTGAAGGCCTCCCTAACGG
GGGGCCTTTTTTTGTTTCTGGTCTCCCGCTTAACGATCGTTGGCTGCGCTAGCAAGTAAGGCCGACGCTT
CACAACCGCACTTGATTTAATAGACCATACCGTCTATTATTTCTGGCCATAG
